>Addgene plasmid #135948 | pEF1a-T2-CeNLuc | addgene full sequence | sequence record 271491 | Addgene NGS Result
GCTCCGGTGCCCGTCAGTGGGCAGAGCGCACATCGCCCACAGTCCCCGAGAAGTTGGGGGGAGGGGTCGG
CAATTGAACCGGTGCCTAGAGAAGGTGGCGCGGGGTAAACTGGGAAAGTGATGTCGTGTACTGGCTCCGC
CTTTTTCCCGAGGGTGGGGGAGAACCGTATATAAGTGCAGTAGTCGCCGTGAACGTTCTTTTTCGCAACG
GGTTTGCCGCCAGAACACAGGTAAGTGCCGTGTGTGGTTCCCGCGGGCCTGGCCTCTTTACGGGTTATGG
CCCTTGCGTGCCTTGAATTACTTCCACGCCCCTGGCTGCAGTACGTGATTCTTGATCCCGAGCTTCGGGT
TGGAAGTGGGTGGGAGAGTTCGAGGCCTTGCGCTTAAGGAGCCCCTTCGCCTCGTGCTTGAGTTGAGGCC
TGGCTTGGGCGCTGGGGCCGCCGCGTGCGAATCTGGTGGCACCTTCGCGCCTGTCTCGCTGCTTTCGATA
AGTCTCTAGCCATTTAAAATTTTTGATGACCTGCTGCGACGCTTTTTTTCTGGCAAGATAGTCTTGTAAA
TGCGGGCCAAGATCTGCACACTGGTATTTCGGTTTTTGGGGCCGCGGGCGGCGACGGGGCCCGTGCGTCC
CAGCGCACATGTTCGGCGAGGCGGGGCCTGCGAGCGCGGCCACCGAGAATCGGACGGGGGTAGTCTCAAG
CTGGCCGGCCTGCTCTGGTGCCTGGCCTCGCGCCGCCGTGTATCGCCCCGCCCTGGGCGGCAAGGCTGGC
CCGGTCGGCACCAGTTGCGTGAGCGGAAAGATGGCCGCTTCCCGGCCCTGCTGCAGGGAGCTCAAAATGG
AGGACGCGGCGCTCGGGAGAGCGGGCGGGTGAGTCACCCACACAAAGGAAAAGGGCCTTTCCGTCCTCAG
CCGTCGCTTCATGTGACTCCACGGAGTACCGGGCGCCGTCCAGGCACCTCGATTAGTTCTCGAGCTTTTG
GAGTACGTCGTCTTTAGGTTGGGGGGAGGGGTTTTATGCGATGGAGTTTCCCCACACTGAGTGGGTGGAG
ACTGAAGTTAGGCCAGCTTGGCACTTGATGTAATTCTCCTTGGAATTTGCCCTTTTTGAGTTTGGATCTT
GGTTCATTCTCAAGCCTCAGACAGTGGTTCAAAGTTTTTTTCTTCCATTTCAGGTGTCGTGACGCTAGCG
CTACCGGACTCAGATCTCGAGCTCAAGCTTCGAATTCGCCACCATGGTGGGCCGGAACAGCGCTATTGCC
GCTGGAGTGTGCGGCGCCCTGTTCATCGGCTACTGCATCTACTTCGACAGGAAGAGAAGGAGCGACCCCA
ACTTCAAGAACAGGCTGAGGGAGAGAAGGAAGAAGCAGAAGCTGGCCAAGGAGAGAGCCGGCCTGAGCAA
GCTGCCCGACCTGAAGGACGCCGAGGCCGTGCAGAAGTTCGGTACCGTGAGCAAGGGCGAGGAGCTGTTC
ACCGGGGTGGTGCCCATCCTGGTCGAGCTGGACGGCGACGTAAACGGCCACAAGTTCAGCGTGTCCGGCG
AGGGCGAGGGCGATGCCACCTACGGCAAGCTGACCCTGAAGTTCATCTGCACCACCGGCAAGCTGCCCGT
GCCCTGGCCCACCCTCGTGACCACCCTGAGCTGGGGCGTGCAGTGCTTCGCCCGCTACCCCGACCACATG
AAGCAGCACGACTTCTTCAAGTCCGCCATGCCCGAAGGCTACGTCCAGGAGCGCACCATCTTCTTCAAGG
ACGACGGCAACTACAAGACCCGCGCCGAGGTGAAGTTCGAGGGCGACACCCTGGTGAACCGCATCGAGCT
GAAGGGCATCGACTTCAAGGAGGACGGCAACATCCTGGGGCACAAGCTGGAGTACAACGCCATCCACGGC
AACGTCTATATCACCGCCGACAAGCAGAAGAACGGCATCAAGGCCAACTTCGGCCTCAACTGCAACATCG
AGGACGGCAGCGTGCAGCTCGCCGACCACTACCAGCAGAACACCCCCATCGGCGACGGCCCCGTGCTGCT
GCCCGACAACCACTACCTGAGCACCCAGTCCAAGCTGAGCAAAGACCCCAACGAGAAGCGCGATCACATG
GTCCTGCTGGAGTTCGTGACCGCCGCCGGGATCACTCTCGGCATGGACGAGCTGTACAAGGATATCTCCG
GAGGTATGGTCTTCACACTCGAAGATTTCGTTGGGGACTGGCGACAGACAGCCGGCTACAACCTGGACCA
AGTCCTTGAACAGGGAGGTGTGTCCAGTTTGTTTCAGAATCTCGGGGTGTCCGTAACTCCGATCCAAAGG
ATTGTCCTGAGCGGTGAAAATGGGCTGAAGATCGACATCCATGTCATCATCCCGTATGAAGGTCTGAGCG
GCGACCAAATGGGCCAGATCGAAAAAATTTTTAAGGTGGTGTACCCTGTGGATGATCATCACTTTAAGGT
GATCCTGCACTATGGCACACTGGTAATCGACGGGGTTACGCCGAACATGATCGACTATTTCGGACGGCCG
TATGAAGGCATCGCCGTGTTCGACGGCAAAAAGATCACTGTAACAGGGACCCTGTGGAACGGCAACAAAA
TTATCGACGAGCGCCTGATCAACCCCGACGGCTCCCTGCTGTTCCGAGTAACCATCAACGGAGTGACCGG
CTGGCGGCTGTGCGAACGCATTCTGGCGTAAGGATCCCGCGACTCTAGATCATAATCAGCCATACCACAT
TTGTAGAGGTTTTACTTGCTTTAAAAAACCTCCCACACCTCCCCCTGAACCTGAAACATAAAATGAATGC
AATTGTTGTTGTTAACTTGTTTATTGCAGCTTATAATGGTTACAAATAAAGCAATAGCATCACAAATTTC
ACAAATAAAGCATTTTTTTCACTGCATTCTAGTTGTGGTTTGTCCAAACTCATCAATGTATCTTAAGGCG
TAAATTGTAAGCGTTAATATTTTGTTAAAATTCGCGTTAAATTTTTGTTAAATCAGCTCATTTTTTAACC
AATAGGCCGAAATCGGCAAAATCCCTTATAAATCAAAAGAATAGACCGAGATAGGGT
[37 nt withheld, positions 3068-3104]
AAAGAACGTGGACTCCAACGTCAAAGG
[49 nt withheld, positions 3132-3180]
T
[91 nt withheld, positions 3182-3272]
G
[124 nt withheld, positions 3274-3397]
CAGGTGGCACTTTTCGGGGAAATGTGCGCGGAACCCCTATTTGTTTATTTTTCTAAATACATTCAAATAT
GTATCCGCTCATGAGACAATAACCCTGATAAATGCTTCAATAATATTGAAAAAGGAAGAGTCCTGAGGCG
GAAAGAACCAGCTGTGGAATGTGTGTCAGTTAGGGTGTGGAAAGTCCCCAGGCTCCCCAGCAGGCAGAAG
TATGCAAAGCATGCATCTCAATTAGTCAGCAACCAGGTGTGGAAAGTCCCCAGGCTCCCCAGCAGGCAGA
AGTATGCAAAGCATGCATCTCAATTAGTCAGCAACCATAGTCCCGCCCCTAACTCCGCCCATCCCGCCCC
TAACTCCGCCCAGTTCCGCCCATTCTCCGCCCCATGGCTGACTAATTTTTTTTATTTATGCAGAGGCCGA
GGCCGCCTCGGCCTCTGAGCTATTCCAGAAGTAGTGAGGAGGCTTTTTTGGAGGCCTAGGCTTTTGCAAA
GATCGATCAAGAGACAGGATGAGGATCGTTTCGCATGATTGAACAAGATGGATTGCACGCAGGTTCTCCG
GCCGCTTGGGTGGAGAGGCTATTCGGCTATGACTGGGCACAACAGACAATCGGCTGCTCTGATGCCGCCG
TGTTCCGGCTGTCAGCGCAGGGGCGCCCGGTTCTTTTTGTCAAGACCGACCTGTCCGGTGCCCTGAATGA
ACTGCAAGACGAGGCAGCGCGGCTATCGTGGCTGGCCACGACGGGCGTTCCTTGCGCAGCTGTGCTCGAC
GTTGTCACTGAAGCGGGAAGGGACTGGCTGCTATTGGGCGAAGTGCCGGGGCAGGATCTCCTGTCATCTC
ACCTTGCTCCTGCCGAGAAAGTATCCATCATGGCTGATGCAATGCGGCGGCTGCATACGCTTGATCCGGC
TACCTGCCCATTCGACCACCAAGCGAAACATCGCATCGAGCGAGCACGTACTCGGATGGAAGCCGGTCTT
GTCGATCAGGATGATCTGGACGAAGAGCATCAGGGGCTCGCGCCAGCCGAACTGTTCGCCAGGCTCAAGG
CGAGCATGCCCGACGGCGAGGATCTCGTCGTGACCCATGGCGATGCCTGCTTGCCGAATATCATGGTGGA
AAATGGCCGCTTTTCTGGATTCATCGACTGTGGCCGGCTGGGTGTGGCGGACCGCTATCAGGACATAGCG
TTGGCTACCCGTGATATTGCTGAAGAGCTTGGCGGCGAATGGGCTGACCGCTTCCTCGTGCTTTACGGTA
TCGCCGCTCCCGATTCGCAGCGCATCGCCTTCTATCGCCTTCTTGACGAGTTCTTCTGAGCGGGACTCTG
GGGTTCGAAATGACCGACCAAGCGACGCCCAACCTGCCATCACGAGATTTCGATTCCACCGCCGCCTTCT
ATGAAAGGTTGGGCTTCGGAATCGTTTTCCGGGACGCCGGCTGGATGATCCTCCAGCGCGGGGATCTCAT
GCTGGAGTTCTTCGCCCACCCTAGGGGGAGGCTAACTGAAACACGGAAGGAGACAATACCGGAAGGAACC
CGCGCTATGACGGCAATAAAAAGACAGAATAAAACGCACGGTGTTGGGTCGTTTGTTCATAAACGCGGGG
TTCGGTCCCAGGGCTGGCACTCTGTCGATACCCCACCGAGACCCCATTGGGGCCAATACGCCCGCGTTTC
TTCCTTTTCCCCACCCCACCCCCCAAGTTCGGGTGAAGGCCCAGGGCTCGCAGCCAACGTCGGGGCGGCA
GGCCCTGCCATAGCCTCAGGTTACTCATATATACTTTAGATTGATTTAAAACTTCATTTTTAATTTAAAA
GGATCTAGGTGAAGATCCTTTTTGATAATCTCATGACCAAAATCCCTTAACGTGAGTTTTCGTTCCACTG
AGCGTCAGACCCCGTAGAAAAGATCAAAGGATCTTCTTGAGATCCTTTTTTTCTGCGCGTAATCTGCTGC
TTGCAAACAAAAAAACCACCGCTACCAGCGGTGGTTTGTTTGCCGGATCAAGAGCTACCAACTCTTTTTC
CGAAGGTAACTGGCTTCAGCAGAGCGCAGATACCAAATACTGTTCTTCTAGTGTAGCCGTAGTTAGGCCA
CCACTTCAAGAACTCTGTAGCACCGCCTACATACCTCGCTCTGCTAATCCTGTTACCAGTGGCTGCTGCC
AGTGGCGATAAGTCGTGTCTTACCGGGTTGGACTCAAGACGATAGTTACCGGATAAGGCGCAGCGGTCGG
GCTGAACGGGGGGTTCGTGCACACAGCCCAGCTTGGAGCGAACGACCTACACCGAACTGAGATACCTACA
GCGTGAGCTATGAGAAAGCGCCACGCTTCCCGAAGGGAGAAAGGCGGACAGGTATCCGGTAAGCGGCAGG
GTCGGAACAGGAGAGCGCACGAGGGAGCTTCCAGGGGGAAACGCCTGGTATCTTTATAGTCCTGTCGGGT
TTCGCCACCTCTGACTTGAGCGTCGATTTTTGTGATGCTCGTCAGGGGGGCGGAGCCTATGGAAAAACGC
CAGCAACGCGGCCTTTTTACGGTTCCTGGCCTTTTGCTGGCCTTTTGCTCACATGTTCTTTCCTGCGTTA
TCCCCTGATTCTGTGGATAACCGTATTACCGCCATGCATTAGTTATTAATGAGTAATTCATACAAAAGGA
CTCGCCCCTGCCTTGGGGAATCCCAGGGACCGTCGTTAAACTCCCACTAACGTAGAACCCAGAGATCGCT
GCGTTCCCGCCCCCTCACCCGCCCGCTCTCGTCATCACTGAGGTGGAGAAGAGCATGCGTGAG
Features (pLannotate 1.2.2; 17 found; start..end, strand, type, name):
     19..230     +  promoter       EF-1α core promoter: core promoter for human elongation factor EF-1α
    231..344     +  intron         EF-1α intron A (fragment): intron upstream of the start codon of human EF-1α
    970..1173    +  intron         EF-1α intron A: truncated intron upstream of the start codon of human EF-1α
   1184..1227    +  misc_feature   MCS (fragment): multiple cloning site
   1234..1467    +  CDS            TOMM20 (fragment): TOM20_HUMAN - Also known as KIAA0016. Experimental evidence at protein level: Swiss-Prot protein existence level 1. Central component of the receptor complex responsible for the recognition and translocation of cytosolically synthesized mitochondrial preproteins. Together with TOM22 functions as the transit peptide receptor at the surface of the mitochondrion outer membrane and facilitates the movement of preproteins into the TOM40 translocation pore (By similarity). Required for the translocation across the mitochondrial outer membrane of cytochrome P450 monooxygenases. From Homo sapiens (Hum
   1447..2160    +  CDS            mCerulean3: mCerulean3 is a basic (constitutively fluorescent) cyan fluorescent protein published in 2011, derived from Aequorea victoria. It is reported to be a somewhat slowly-maturing monomer with very low acid sensitivity.
   2176..2691    +  CDS            Nluc: NanoLuc® luciferase human codon-optimized
   2708..2791    +  CDS            large T antigen (fragment): large T antigen from SV40 (simian virus 40)
   2814..2935    +  polyA_signal   SV40 poly(A) signal: SV40 polyadenylation signal
   2969..3397    -  rep_origin     f1 ori (sequence partly withheld): f1 bacteriophage origin of replication; arrow indicates direction of (+) strand synthesis
   3424..3528    +  promoter       AmpR promoter: bla
   3530..3887    +  promoter       SV40 promoter: SV40 enhancer and early promoter
   3922..4716    +  CDS            NeoR/KanR: aminoglycoside phosphotransferase from Tn5; aph(3')-II (or nptII); confers resistance to neomycin, kanamycin, and G418 (Geneticin®)
   4737..4889    +  CDS            ble (fragment): BLE_KLEPN - Experimental evidence at protein level: Swiss-Prot protein existence level 1. Binding protein with a strong affinity to the bleomycin family of antibiotics. Binds to CL990; an antimitotic-antibiotic compound. From Klebsiella pneumoniae.
   4948..4995    +  polyA_signal   HSV TK poly(A) signal: herpes simplex virus thymidine kinase polyadenylation signal (Cole and Stacy, 1985)
   5086..5102    -  polyA_signal   bGH poly(A) signal (fragment): bovine growth hormone polyadenylation signal
   5324..5912    +  rep_origin     ori: high-copy-number ColE1/pMB1/pBR322/pUC origin of replication
