[The description below was written by a language model from this plasmid's Addgene catalogue record and pLannotate feature annotations shown in this document.]
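Description:
pEF1a-T2-CeNLuc is a mammalian expression plasmid of about 6.2 kb, built on the Clontech pEF1α-IRES-DsRed-Express2 backbone. It is designed to produce a mitochondrially targeted bioluminescent-fluorescent fusion reporter. In bacteria it replicates from a high-copy ColE1/pUC-type origin and is selected with kanamycin. The same Tn5 NeoR/KanR gene sits behind tandem bacterial (bla) and SV40 early promoters and ends in an HSV TK polyadenylation signal, so it also allows G418 selection of transfected mammalian cells. An f1 origin is present as well. The sequenced plasmid's feature table shows no IRES or DsRed-Express2, which suggests that this part of the parental backbone is absent from the final construct, although the record does not say so explicitly.

The expression cassette is driven by the human EF-1α core promoter with its first intron, which gives strong constitutive transcription in many mammalian cell types. The insert was cloned between KpnI and BamHI sites. Its open reading frame begins with the "T2" localization sequence, annotated as a fragment of human TOMM20, a receptor of the mitochondrial outer membrane translocase. This is followed by the cyan fluorescent protein mCerulean3 and then a codon-optimized NanoLuc luciferase, with an SV40 poly(A) signal terminating the transcript.

The mCerulean3–NanoLuc fusion is the CeNLuc "LumiFluor". In such a fusion, energy from luciferase substrate oxidation passes to the adjacent fluorescent protein by BRET, so that light is emitted through the fluorescent protein. According to the associated publication title, these reporters serve as genetically encoded biological light sources for spatiotemporal control of optogenetic systems, and this version places the light source at mitochondria.
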