Addgene plasmid #135948: pEF1a-T2-CeNLuc
Purpose: Expresses the CeNLuc LumiFluor targeted to the mitochondira in mammalian cells.
Depositing lab: Antonio Amelio. Depositing organization: University of North Carolina at Chapel Hill. Publication: Engineered BRET-Based Biologic Light Sources Enable Spatio-Temporal Control Over Diverse Optogenetic Systems. Parag-Sharma K, O'Banion CP, Henry EC, Musicant AM, Cleveland JL, Lawrence DS, Amelio AL. ACS Synth Biol. 2019 Dec 13. doi: 10.1021/acssynbio.9b00277. PubMed 31834783.
Backbone
  Vector backbone: pEF1α-IRES-DsRed-Express2
  Backbone manufacturer: ClontechLaboratories, Inc.
  Backbone size w/o insert (bp): 6022
  Vector type: Mammalian Expression
  Selectable markers: Neomycin (select with G418)
Growth in bacteria
  Bacterial resistance: Kanamycin, 50 μg/mL
  Growth temperature: 37°C
  Growth strain: DH5alpha
  Copy number: High Copy
Gene/Insert
  Gene/Insert name: CeNLuc LumiFluor (alt name: CeNLuc)
  Species: Synthetic
  Promoter: EF1a
  Tag / fusion protein: T2 mitochondrial localization sequence (N terminal on insert)
  Cloning method: Restriction Enzyme; 5′ cloning site KpnI (not destroyed); 3′ cloning site BamHI (not destroyed)
  Sequencing primers: 5′ TCAAGCCTCAGACAGTGGTTC
Terms and licenses: Academic/Nonprofit Terms; Industry Terms: Not Available to Industry
How to cite: pEF1a-T2-CeNLuc was a gift from Antonio Amelio (Addgene plasmid # 135948 ; http://n2t.net/addgene:135948 ; RRID:Addgene_135948)
